>Addgene plasmid #226674 | pTBL3342 PB-PEmax-puro | addgene full sequence | sequence record 462235 | Addgene NGS Result
CTGAACTGGCCGATAATTGCAGACGATCGAATTCGAGTTGGCGCGCCTGTCATTCTAAATCTCTCTTTCA
GCCTAAAGCTTTTTCCCCGTATCCCCCCAGGTGTCTGCAGGCTCAAAGAGCAGCGAGAAGCGTTCAGAGG
AAAGCGATCCCGTGCCACCTTCCCCGTGCCCGGGCTGTCCCCGCACGCTGCCGGCTCGGGGATGCGGGGG
GAGCGCCGGACCGGAGCGGAGCCCCGGGCGGCTCGCTGCTGCCCCCTAGCGGGGGAGGGACGTAATTACA
TCCCTGGGGGCTTTGGGAGGGGGCTGTCCCCGTGAGCTCCCAGGCGCGCCTGTCATTCTAAATCTCTCTT
TCAGCCTAAAGCTTTTTCCCCGTATCCCCCCAGGTGTCTGCAGGCTCAAAGAGCAGCGAGAAGCGTTCAG
AGGAAAGCGATCCCGTGCCACCTTCCCCGTGCCCGGGCTGTCCCCGCACGCTGCCGGCTCGGGGATGCGG
GGGGAGCGCCGGACCGGAGCGGAGCCCCGGGCGGCTCGCTGCTGCCCCCTAGCGGGGGAGGGACGTAATT
ACATCCCTGGGGGCTTTGGGAGGGGGCTGTCCCCGTGAGCTCCCAGGCGCGCCTGTCATTCTAAATCTCT
CTTTCAGCCTAAAGCTTTTTCCCCGTATCCCCCCAGGTGTCTGCAGGCTCAAAGAGCAGCGAGAAGCGTT
CAGAGGAAAGCGATCCCGTGCCACCTTCCCCGTGCCCGGGCTGTCCCCGCACGCTGCCGGCTCGGGGATG
CGGGGGGAGCGCCGGACCGGAGCGGAGCCCCGGGCGGCTCGCTGCTGCCCCCTAGCGGGGGAGGGACGTA
ATTACATCCCTGGGGGCTTTGGGGGGGGGCTGTCCCCGTGAGCTCAATAAAAGAGCCCACAACGCCATAT
ATGGAGTTCCGCGTTACATAACTTACGGTAAATGGCCCGCCTGGCTGACCGCCCAACGACCCCCGCCCAT
TGACGTCAATAATGACGTATGTTCCCATAGTAACGCCAATAGGGACTTTCCATTGACGTCAATGGGTGGA
GTATTTACGGTAAACTGCCCACTTGGCAGTACATCAAGTGTATCATATGCCAAGTACGCCCCCTATTGAC
GTCAATGACGGTAAATGGCCCGCCTGGCATTATGCCCAGTACATGACCTTATGGGACTTTCCTACTTGGC
AGTACATCTACGTATTAGTCATCGCTATTACCATGGTCGAGGTGAGCCCCACGTTCTGCTTCACTCTCCC
CATCTCCCCCCCCTCCCCACCCCCAATTTTGTATTTATTTATTTTTTAATTATTTTGTGCAGCGATGGGG
GCGGGGGGGGGGGGGGGGGGGCGCGCGCSGGGGGGGGGGGGGGGGGGSGGGGGGGGGGGGGGGGSGRGGS
GGRGRGGTGCGGCGGCAGCCAATCAGAGCGGCGCGCTCCGAAAGTTTCCTTTTATGGCGAGGCGGCGGCG
GCGGCGGCCCTATAAAAAGCGAAGCGCGCGGCGGGCGGGAGTCGCTGCGCGCTGCCTTCGCCCCGTGCCC
CGCTCCGCCGCCGCCTCGCGCCGCCCGCCCCGGCTCTGACTGACCGCGTTACTCCCACAGGTGAGCGGGC
GGGACGGCCCTTCTCCTCCGGGCTGTAATTAGCGCTTGGTTTAATGACGGCTTGTTTCTTTTCTGTGGCT
GCGTGAAAGCCTTGAGGGGCTCCGGGAGGGCCCTTTGTGCGGGGGGAGCGGCTCGGGGGGTGCGTGCGTG
TGTGTGTGCGTGGGGAGCGCCGCGTGCGGCTCCGCGCTGCCCGGCGGCTGTGAGCGCTGCGGGCGCGGCG
CGGGGCTTTGTGCGCTCCGCAGTGTGCGCGAGGGGAGCGCGGCCGGGGGCGGTGCCCCGCGGTGCGGGGG
GGGCTGCGAGGGGAACAAAGGCTGCGTGCGGGGTGTGTGCGTGGGGGGGTGAGCAGGGGGTGTGGGCGCG
TCGGTCGGGCTGCAACCCCCCCTGCACCCCCCTCCCCGAGTTGCTGAGCACGGCCCGGCTTCGGGTGCGG
GGCTCCGTACGGGGCGTGGCGCGGGGCTCGCCGTGCCGGGCGGGGGGTGGCGGCAGGKGGGGGTGCCGGG
CGGGGCGGGGCCGCCKCGGGCCGGGGRGGGCTCGGGGGRGGGGCGCGGCGGCCCCCGGAGTGCCGGCGGC
TGTCGAGGCGCGGCGAGCCGCAGCCATTGCCTTTTATGGTAATCGTGCGAGAGGGCGCAGGGACTTCCTT
TGTCCCAAATCTGTGCGGAGCCGAAATCTGGGAGGCGCCGCCGCACCCCCTCTAGCGGGCGCGGGGCGAA
GCGGTGCGGCGCCGGCAGGAAGGAAATGGGCGGGGAGGGCCTTCGTGCGTCGCCGCGCCGCCGTCCCCTT
CTCCCTCTCCAGCCTCGGGGCTGTCCGCGGGGGGACGGCTGCCTTCGGGGGGGACGGGGCAGGGCGGGGT
TCGGCTTCTGGCGTGTGACCGGCGGCTCTAGAGCCTCTGCTAACCATGTTCATGCCTTCTTCTTTTTCCT
ACAGCTCCTGGGCAACGTGCTGGTTATTGTGCTGTCTCATCATTTTGGCAAAGAATTCGCCACTATGAAA
CGGACAGCCGACGGAAGCGAGTTCGAGTCACCAAAGAAGAAGCGGAAAGTCGACAAGAAGTACAGCATCG
GCCTGGACATCGGCACCAACTCTGTGGGCTGGGCCGTGATCACCGACGAGTACAAGGTGCCCAGCAAGAA
ATTCAAGGTGCTGGGCAACACCGACCGGCACAGCATCAAGAAGAACCTGATCGGAGCCCTGCTGTTCGAC
AGCGGCGAAACAGCCGAGGCCACCCGGCTGAAGAGAACCGCCAGAAGAAGATACACCAGACGGAAGAACC
GGATCTGCTATCTGCAAGAGATCTTCAGCAACGAGATGGCCAAGGTGGACGACAGCTTCTTCCACAGACT
GGAAGAGTCCTTCCTGGTGGAAGAGGATAAGAAGCACGAGCGGCACCCCATCTTCGGCAACATCGTGGAC
GAGGTGGCCTACCACGAGAAGTACCCCACCATCTACCACCTGAGAAAGAAACTGGTGGACAGCACCGACA
AGGCCGACCTGCGGCTGATCTATCTGGCCCTGGCCCACATGATCAAGTTCCGGGGCCACTTCCTGATCGA
GGGCGACCTGAACCCCGACAACAGCGACGTGGACAAGCTGTTCATCCAGCTGGTGCAGACCTACAACCAG
CTGTTCGAGGAAAACCCCATCAACGCCAGCGGCGTGGACGCCAAGGCCATCCTGTCTGCCAGACTGAGCA
AGAGCAGAAAGCTGGAAAATCTGATCGCCCAGCTGCCCGGCGAGAAGAAGAATGGCCTGTTCGGAAACCT
GATTGCCCTGAGCCTGGGCCTGACCCCCAACTTCAAGAGCAACTTCGACCTGGCCGAGGATGCCAAACTG
CAGCTGAGCAAGGACACCTACGACGACGACCTGGACAACCTGCTGGCCCAGATCGGCGACCAGTACGCCG
ACCTGTTTCTGGCCGCCAAGAACCTGTCCGACGCCATCCTGCTGAGCGACATCCTGAGAGTGAACACCGA
GATCACCAAGGCCCCCCTGAGCGCCTCTATGATCAAGAGATACGACGAGCACCACCAGGACCTGACCCTG
CTGAAAGCTCTCGTGCGGCAGCAGCTGCCTGAGAAGTACAAAGAGATTTTCTTCGACCAGAGCAAGAACG
GCTACGCCGGCTACATTGACGGCGGAGCCAGCCAGGAAGAGTTCTACAAGTTCATCAAGCCCATCCTGGA
AAAGATGGACGGCACCGAGGAACTGCTCGTGAAGCTGAAGAGAGAGGACCTGCTGCGGAAGCAGCGGACC
TTCGACAACGGCAGCATCCCCCACCAGATCCACCTGGGAGAGCTGCACGCCATTCTGCGGCGGCAGGAAG
ATTTTTACCCATTCCTGAAGGACAACCGGGAAAAGATCGAGAAGATCCTGACCTTCCGCATCCCCTACTA
CGTGGGCCCTCTGGCCAGGGGAAACAGCAGATTCGCCTGGATGACCAGAAAGAGCGAGGAAACCATCACC
CCCTGGAACTTCGAGGAAGTGGTGGACAAGGGCGCTTCCGCCCAGAGCTTCATCGAGCGGATGACCAACT
TCGATAAGAACCTGCCCAACGAGAAGGTGCTGCCCAAGCACAGCCTGCTGTACGAGTACTTCACCGTGTA
TAACGAGCTGACCAAAGTGAAATACGTGACCGAGGGAATGAGAAAGCCCGCCTTCCTGAGCGGCGAGCAG
AAAAAGGCCATCGTGGACCTGCTGTTCAAGACCAACCGGAAAGTGACCGTGAAGCAGCTGAAAGAGGACT
ACTTCAAGAAAATCGAGTGCTTCGACTCCGTGGAAATCTCCGGCGTGGAAGATCGGTTCAACGCCTCCCT
GGGCACATACCACGATCTGCTGAAAATTATCAAGGACAAGGACTTCCTGGACAATGAGGAAAACGAGGAC
ATTCTGGAAGATATCGTGCTGACCCTGACACTGTTTGAGGACAGAGAGATGATCGAGGAACGGCTGAAAA
CCTATGCCCACCTGTTCGACGACAAAGTGATGAAGCAGCTGAAGCGGCGGAGATACACCGGCTGGGGCAG
GCTGAGCCGGAAGCTGATCAACGGCATCCGGGACAAGCAGTCCGGCAAGACAATCCTGGATTTCCTGAAG
TCCGACGGCTTCGCCAACAGAAACTTCATGCAGCTGATCCACGACGACAGCCTGACCTTTAAAGAGGACA
TCCAGAAAGCCCAGGTGTCCGGCCAGGGCGATAGCCTGCACGAGCACATTGCCAATCTGGCCGGCAGCCC
CGCCATTAAGAAGGGCATCCTGCAGACAGTGAAGGTGGTGGACGAGCTCGTGAAAGTGATGGGCCGGCAC
AAGCCCGAGAACATCGTGATCGAAATGGCCAGAGAGAACCAGACCACCCAGAAGGGACAGAAGAACAGCC
GCGAGAGAATGAAGCGGATCGAAGAGGGCATCAAAGAGCTGGGCAGCCAGATCCTGAAAGAACACCCCGT
GGAAAACACCCAGCTGCAGAACGAGAAGCTGTACCTGTACTACCTGCAGAATGGGCGGGATATGTACGTG
GACCAGGAACTGGACATCAACCGGCTGTCCGACTACGATGTGGACGCTATCGTGCCTCAGAGCTTTCTGA
AGGACGACTCCATCGACAACAAGGTGCTGACCAGAAGCGACAAGAACCGGGGCAAGAGCGACAACGTGCC
CTCCGAAGAGGTCGTGAAGAAGATGAAGAACTACTGGCGGCAGCTGCTGAACGCCAAGCTGATTACCCAG
AGAAAGTTCGACAATCTGACCAAGGCCGAGAGAGGCGGCCTGAGCGAACTGGATAAGGCCGGCTTCATCA
AGAGACAGCTGGTGGAAACCCGGCAGATCACAAAGCACGTGGCACAGATCCTGGACTCCCGGATGAACAC
TAAGTACGACGAGAATGACAAGCTGATCCGGGAAGTGAAAGTGATCACCCTGAAGTCCAAGCTGGTGTCC
GATTTCCGGAAGGATTTCCAGTTTTACAAAGTGCGCGAGATCAACAACTACCACCACGCCCACGACGCCT
ACCTGAACGCCGTCGTGGGAACCGCCCTGATCAAAAAGTACCCTAAGCTGGAAAGCGAGTTCGTGTACGG
CGACTACAAGGTGTACGACGTGCGGAAGATGATCGCCAAGAGCGAGCAGGAAATCGGCAAGGCTACCGCC
AAGTACTTCTTCTACAGCAACATCATGAACTTTTTCAAGACCGAGATTACCCTGGCCAACGGCGAGATCC
GGAAGCGGCCTCTGATCGAGACAAACGGCGAAACCGGGGAGATCGTGTGGGATAAGGGCCGGGATTTTGC
CACCGTGCGGAAAGTGCTGAGCATGCCCCAAGTGAATATCGTGAAAAAGACCGAGGTGCAGACAGGCGGC
TTCAGCAAAGAGTCTATCCTGCCCAAGAGGAACAGCGATAAGCTGATCGCCAGAAAGAAGGACTGGGACC
CTAAGAAGTACGGCGGCTTCGACAGCCCCACCGTGGCCTATTCTGTGCTGGTGGTGGCCAAAGTGGAAAA
GGGCAAGTCCAAGAAACTGAAGAGTGTGAAAGAGCTGCTGGGGATCACCATCATGGAAAGAAGCAGCTTC
GAGAAGAATCCCATCGACTTTCTGGAAGCCAAGGGCTACAAAGAAGTGAAAAAGGACCTGATCATCAAGC
TGCCTAAGTACTCCCTGTTCGAGCTGGAAAACGGCCGGAAGAGAATGCTGGCCTCTGCCGGCGAACTGCA
GAAGGGAAACGAACTGGCCCTGCCCTCCAAATATGTGAACTTCCTGTACCTGGCCAGCCACTATGAGAAG
CTGAAGGGCTCCCCCGAGGATAATGAGCAGAAACAGCTGTTTGTGGAACAGCACAAGCACTACCTGGACG
AGATCATCGAGCAGATCAGCGAGTTCTCCAAGAGAGTGATCCTGGCCGACGCTAATCTGGACAAAGTGCT
GTCCGCCTACAACAAGCACCGGGATAAGCCCATCAGAGAGCAGGCCGAGAATATCATCCACCTGTTTACC
CTGACCAATCTGGGAGCCCCTGCCGCCTTCAAGTACTTTGACACCACCATCGACCGGAAGAGGTACACCA
GCACCAAAGAGGTGCTGGACGCCACCCTGATCCACCAGAGCATCACCGGCCTGTACGAGACACGGATCGA
CCTGTCTCAGCTGGGAGGTGACTCCGGCGGAAGCTCTGGTGGCAGCAAGCGGACCGCCGACGGCTCTGAA
TTCGAGAGCCCTAAGAAGAAAAGAAAGGTGAGCGGAGGCTCTAGCGGCGGAAGCACCCTGAACATTGAAG
ACGAGTATAGACTGCATGAAACAAGCAAGGAACCCGACGTGTCCCTGGGCTCCACCTGGCTGTCCGACTT
TCCCCAGGCCTGGGCCGAGACAGGAGGAATGGGCCTGGCCGTGCGGCAGGCACCCCTGATCATCCCTCTG
AAGGCCACCTCTACACCCGTGAGCATCAAGCAGTACCCTATGTCTCAGGAGGCCAGACTGGGCATCAAGC
CTCACATCCAGAGGCTGCTGGACCAGGGCATCCTGGTGCCATGCCAGAGCCCCTGGAACACACCACTGCT
GCCCGTGAAGAAGCCAGGCACCAATGACTATAGACCCGTGCAGGATCTGAGAGAGGTGAACAAGAGGGTG
GAGGATATCCACCCCACCGTGCCCAACCCTTACAATCTGCTGTCCGGCCTGCCCCCTTCTCACCAGTGGT
ATACAGTGCTGGACCTGAAGGATGCCTTCTTTTGTCTGAGACTGCACCCTACCAGCCAGCCACTGTTCGC
CTTTGAGTGGAGGGACCCTGAGATGGGCATCTCTGGCCAGCTGACCTGGACACGCCTGCCTCAGGGCTTC
AAGAATAGCCCAACACTGTTTAACGAGGCCCTGCACCGCGACCTGGCAGATTTCCGGATCCAGCACCCAG
ATCTGATCCTGCTGCAGTACGTGGACGATCTGCTGCTGGCCGCCACCAGCGAGCTGGATTGCCAGCAGGG
AACACGCGCCCTGCTGCAGACCCTGGGAAACCTGGGATATAGGGCATCCGCCAAGAAGGCCCAGATCTGT
CAGAAGCAGGTGAAGTACCTGGGCTATCTGCTGAAGGAGGGCCAGAGATGGCTGACAGAGGCCAGGAAGG
AGACAGTGATGGGCCAGCCAACACCCAAGACCCCAAGACAGCTGAGGGAGTTCCTGGGCAAAGCAGGATT
TTGCAGGCTGTTCATCCCAGGATTCGCAGAGATGGCAGCACCTCTGTACCCACTGACCAAGCCGGGCACC
CTGTTTAATTGGGGCCCTGACCAGCAGAAGGCCTATCAGGAGATCAAGCAGGCCCTGCTGACAGCACCAG
CCCTGGGCCTGCCAGACCTGACCAAGCCTTTCGAGCTGTTTGTGGATGAGAAGCAGGGCTACGCCAAGGG
CGTGCTGACCCAGAAGCTGGGACCATGGAGGCGGCCCGTGGCCTATCTGTCCAAGAAGCTGGACCCAGTG
GCAGCAGGATGGCCACCATGCCTGAGGATGGTGGCAGCAATCGCCGTGCTGACAAAGGATGCCGGCAAGC
TGACCATGGGACAGCCACTGGTCATCCTGGCACCACACGCAGTGGAGGCCCTGGTGAAGCAGCCTCCAGA
TCGCTGGCTGTCTAACGCCCGGATGACACACTACCAGGCCCTGCTGCTGGACACCGATCGCGTGCAGTTT
GGCCCTGTGGTGGCCCTGAATCCAGCCACCCTGCTGCCTCTGCCAGAGGAGGGCCTGCAGCACAACTGTC
TGGACATCCTGGCAGAGGCACACGGAACAAGGCCAGACCTGACCGATCAGCCCCTGCCTGACGCCGATCA
CACATGGTATACCGATGGAAGCTCCCTGCTGCAGGAGGGCCAGAGGAAGGCAGGAGCAGCAGTGACCACA
GAGACAGAAGTGATCTGGGCCAAGGCCCTGCCAGCAGGCACATCCGCCCAGCGGGCCGAGCTGATCGCCC
TGACCCAGGCCCTGAAGATGGCCGAGGGCAAGAAGCTGAACGTGTACACAGACTCCAGATATGCCTTCGC
CACCGCACACATCCACGGAGAGATCTACAGGCGCCGGGGCTGGCTGACCTCTGAGGGCAAGGAGATCAAG
AACAAGGATGAGATCCTGGCCCTGCTGAAGGCCCTGTTTCTGCCCAAGCGGCTGAGCATCATCCACTGTC
CTGGACACCAGAAGGGACACTCCGCCGAGGCAAGGGGCAATCGGATGGCCGACCAGGCCGCCAGAAAGGC
TGCTATTACTGAAACTCCCGACACTTCCACTCTGCTGATTGAAAACTCCTCCCCTTCTGGCGGCTCAAAA
AGAACCGCCGACGGCAGCGAATTCGAGTCTCCCAAGAAGAAGAGGAAAGTCGGCTCTGGCCCTGCCGCTA
AGAGAGTGAAGCTGGACGGATCCTAACTCGAGCGACGCCTCGACTGTGCCTTCTAGTTGCCAGCCATCTG
TTGTTTGCCCCTCCCCCGTGCCTTCCTTGACCCTGGAAGGTGCCACTCCCACTGTCCTTTCCTAATAAAA
TGAGGAAATTGCATCGCATTGTCTGAGTAGGTGTCATTCTATTCTGGGGGGTGGGGTGGGGCAGGACAGC
AAGGGGGAGGATTGGGAAGACAATAGCAGGCATGCTGGGGATGCGGTGGGCTCTATGGGCTGAAGTGAAT
AAAGCTCCACACAGTCGATGTTTCTATATGTTTTAAGTCTTAGGCATATCGGACATCACTAGTGCATCAG
CGCCCTCTGCTGGTTCAGTAAGAATGGTTTCCCCATATACTGGGCAAAACTGGATTTTTGTGGTGATGAA
AGGGAAAAAAACAAATTCAGTACAATTGGAAAGCTGGTGTTGTTTTAAAACTCTTGAAAAACACTGAATG
AAAGGAATCACACTAAAACTATATGTTGCAATGTTGTTGGTTAAAACGGATCTGGCCTCCGCGCCGGGTT
TTGGCGCCTCCCGCGGGCGCCCCCCTCCTCACGGCGAGCGCTGCCACGTCAGACGAAGGGCGCAGCGAGC
GTCCTGATCCTTCCGCCCGGACGCTCAGGACAGCGGCCCGCTGCTCATAAGACTCGGCCTTAGAACCCCA
GTATCAGCAGAAGGACATTTTAGGACGGGACTTGGGTGACTCTAGGGCACTGGTTTTCTTTCCAGAGAGC
GGAACAGGCGAGGAAAAGTAGTCCCTTCTCGGCGATTCTGCGGAGGGATCTCCGTGGGGCGGTGAACGCC
GATGATTATATAAGGACGCGCCGGGTGTGGCACAGCTAGTTCCGTCGCAGCCGGGATTTGGGTCGCGGTT
CTTGTTTGTGGATCGCTGTGATCGTCACTTGGTGAGTAGCGGGCTGCTGGGCTGGCCGGGGCTTTCGTGG
CCGCCGGGCCGCTCGGTGGGACGGAAGCGTGTGGAGACACCGCCAAGGGCTGTAGTCTGGGTCCGCGAGC
AAGGTTGCCCTGAACTGGGGGTTGGGGGGAGCGCAGCAAAATGGCGGCTGTTCCCGAGTCTTGAATGGAA
GACGCTTGTGAGGCGGGCTGTGAGGTCGTTGAAACAAGGTGGGGGGCATGGTGGGCGGCAAGAACCCAAG
GTCTTGAGGCCTTCGCTAATGCGGGAAAGCTCTTATTCGGGTGAGATGGGCTGGGGCACCATCTGGGGAC
CCTGACGTGAAGTTTGTCACTGACTGGAGAACTCGGTTTGTCGTCTGTTGCGGGGGCGGCAGTTATGGCG
GTGCCGTTGGGCAGTGCACCCGTACCTTTGGGAGCGCGCGCCCTCGTCGTGTCGTGACGTCACCCGTTCT
GTTGGCTTATAATGCAGGGTGGGGCCACCTGCCGGTAGGTGTGCGGTAGGCTTTTCTCCGTCGCAGGACG
CAGGGTTCGGGCCTAGGGTAGGCTCTCCTGAATCGACAGGCGCCGGACCTCTGGTGAGGGGAGGGATAAG
TGAGGCGTCAGTTTCTTTGGTCGGTTTTATGTACCTATCTTCTTAAGTAGCTGAAGCTCCGGTTTTGAAC
TATGCGCTCGGGGTTGGCGAGTGTGTTTTGTGAAGTTTTTTAGGCACCTTTTGAAATGTAATCATTTGGG
TCAATATGTAATTTTCAGTGTTAGACTAGTAAATTGTCCGCTAAATTCTGGCCGTTTTTGGCTTTTTTGT
TAGACGCCACTATGACCGAGTACAAGCCCACGGTGCGCCTCGCCACCCGCGACGACGTCCCCCGGGCCGT
ACGCACCCTCGCCGCCGCGTTCGCCGACTACCCCGCCACGCGCCACACCGTCGACCCGGACCGCCACATC
GAGCGGGTCACCGAGCTGCAAGAACTCTTCCTCACGCGCGTCGGGCTCGACATCGGCAAGGTGTGGGTCG
CGGACGACGGCGCCGCGGTGGCGGTCTGGACCACGCCGGAGAGCGTCGAAGCGGGGGCGGTGTTCGCCGA
GATCGGCCCGCGCATGGCCGAGTTGAGCGGTTCCCGGCTGGCCGCGCAGCAACAGATGGAAGGCCTCCTG
GCGCCGCACCGGCCCAAGGAGCCCGCGTGGTTCCTGGCCACCGTCGGAGTCTCGCCCGACCACCAGGGCA
AGGGTCTGGGCAGCGCCGTCGTGCTCCCCGGAGTGGAGGCGGCCGAGCGCGCCGGGGTGCCCGCCTTCCT
GGAAACCTCCGCGCCCCGCAACCTCCCCTTCTACGAGCGGCTCGGCTTCACCGTCACCGCCGACGTCGAG
GTGCCCGAAGGACCGCGCACCTGGTGCATGACCCGCAAGCCCGGTGCATCCTAACTCGAGATTCACTCCT
CAGGTGCAGGCTGCCTATCAGAAGGTGGTGGCTGGTGTGGCCAATGCCCTGGCTCACAAATACCACTGAG
ATCTTTTTCCCTCTGCCAAAAATTATGGGGACATCATGAAGCCCCTTGAGCATCTGACTTCTGGCTAATA
AAGGAAATTTATTTTCATTGCAATAGTGTGTTGGAATTTTTTGTGTCTCTCACTCGGAAGGACATATGGG
AGGGCAAATCATTTAAAACATCAGAATGAGTATTTGGTTTAGAGTTTGGCAACATATGCCCATATGCTGG
CTGCCATGAACAAAGGTTGGCTATAAAGAGGTCATCAGTATATGAAACAGCCCCCTGCTGTCCATTCCTT
ATTCCATAGAAAAGCCTTGACTTGAGGTTAGATTTTTTTTATATTTTGTTTTGTGTTATTTTTTTCTTTA
ACATCCCTAAAATTTTCCTTACATGTTTTACTAGCCAGATTTTTCCTCCTCTCCTGACTACTCCCAGTCA
TAGCTGTCCCTCTTCTCTTATGGAGATCCCTCGACCTGCAGCCCAAGCTTGGCGTAATGCTGGAAATCTG
CTCGTCAGTGGTGCTCACACTGACGAATCATGTACAGATCATACCGATGACTGCCTGGCGACTCACAACT
AAGCAAGACAGCCGGAACCAGCGCCGGCGAACACCACTGCATATATGGCATATCACAACAGTCCAAGCAG
TTACAGAGATGTTACGAACCCTGAACAGGTTGACTATTAATTGTGTCTGCTTGATGTGGACACCAGGTGG
CGCTGGACATCAGATTTGGAGAGGCAGTTGTCTAGGGAACCGGGCTCTGTGCCAGCGCAGGAGGCAGGCT
GGCTCTCCTATTCCAGGGATGCTCATCCAGGAAGGAAAGGTTGCATGCTGGACACACTAACCTTACAGCG
GTGGGCTCTATGGGGTACCCACGCATGGTATGGATGAACACTAGTTAAAAGTTTTGTTACTTTATAGAAG
AAATTTTGAGTTTTTGTTTTTTTTTAATAAATAAATAAACATAAATAAATTGTTTGTTGAATTTATTATT
AGTATGTAAGTGTAAATATAATAAAACTTAATATCTATTCAAATTAATAAATAAACCTCGATATACAGAC
CGATAAAACACATGCGTCAATTTTACGCATGATTATCTTTAACGTACGTCACAATATGATTATCTTTCTA
GGGTTAATCTAGTATACGCGTATGCGGCCGCTTAATTAATCCAGCTTTTGTTCCCTTTAGTGAGGGTTAA
TTCCGAGCGGCCGCGTGTTACAACCAATTAACCAATTCTGATTAGAAAAACTCATCGAGCATCAAATGAA
ACTGCAATTTATTCATATCAGGATTATCAATACCATATTTTTGAAAAAGCCGTTTCTGTAATGAAGGAGA
AAACTCACCGAGGCAGTTCCATAGGATGGCAAGATCCTGGTATCGGTCTGCGATTCCGACTCGTCCAACA
TCAATACAACCTATTAATTTCCCCTCGTCAAAAATAAGGTTATCAAGTGAGAAATCACCATGAGTGACGA
CTGAATCCGGTGAGAATGGCAAAAGCTTATGCATTTCTTTCCAGACTTGTTCAACAGGCCAGCCATTACG
CTCGTCATCAAAATCACTCGCATCAACCAAACCGTTATTCATTCGTGATTGCGCCTGAGCGAGGCGAAAT
ACGCGATCGCTGTTAAAAGGACAATTACAAACAGGAATCGAATGCAACCGGCGCAGGAACACTGCCAGCG
CATCAACAATATTTTCACCTGAATCAGGATATTCTTCTAATACCTGGAATGCTGTTTTCCCGGGGATCGC
AGTGGTGAGTAACCATGCATCATCAGGAGTACGGATAAAATGCTTGATGGTCGGAAGAGGCATAAATTCC
GTCAGCCAGTTTAGTCTGACCATCTCATCTGTAACATCATTGGCAACGCTACCTTTGCCATGTTTCAGAA
ACAACTCTGGCGCATCGGGCTTCCCATACAATCGATAGATTGTCGCACCTGATTGCCCGACATTATCGCG
AGCCCATTTATACCCATATAAATCAGCATCCATGTTGGAATTTAATCGCGGCCTGGAGCAAGACGTTTCC
CGTTGAATATGGCTCATAACACCCCTTGTATTACTGTTTATGTAAGCAGACAGTTTTATTGTTCATGATG
ATATATTTTTATCTTGTGCAATGTAACATCAGAGATTTTGAGACACAACGTGGCTTTGTTGAATAAATCG
AACTTTTGCTGAGTTGAAGGATCAGTCATGACCAAAATCCCTTAACGTGAGTTTTCGTTCCACTGAGCGT
CAGACCCCGTAGAAAAGATCAAAGGATCTTCTTGAGATCCTTTTTTTCTGCGCGTAATCTGCTGCTTGCA
AACAAAAAAACCACCGCTACCAGCGGTGGTTTGTTTGCCGGATCAAGAGCTACCAACTCTTTTTCCGAAG
GTAACTGGCTTCAGCAGAGCGCAGATACCAAATACTGTTCTTCTAGTGTAGCCGTAGTTAGGCCACCACT
TCAAGAACTCTGTAGCACCGCCTACATACCTCGCTCTGCTAATCCTGTTACCAGTGGCTGCTGCCAGTGG
CGATAAGTCGTGTCTTACCGGGTTGGACTCAAGACGATAGTTACCGGATAAGGCGCAGCGGTCGGGCTGA
ACGGGGGGTTCGTGCACACAGCCCAGCTTGGAGCGAACGACCTACACCGAACTGAGATACCTACAGCGTG
AGCTATGAGAAAGCGCCACGCTTCCCGAAGGGAGAAAGGCGGACAGGTATCCGGTAAGCGGCAGGGTCGG
AACAGGAGAGCGCACGAGGGAGCTTCCAGGGGGAAACGCCTGGTATCTTTATAGTCCTGTCGGGTTTCGC
CACCTCTGACTTGAGCGTCGATTTTTGTGATGCTCGTCAGGGGGGCGGAGCCTATGGAAAAACGCCAGCA
ACGCGGCCTTTTTACGGTTCCTGGCCTTTTGCTGGCCTTTTGCTCACATGTTCTTTCCTGCGTTATCCCC
TGATTCTGTGGATAACCGTGCGGCCGCCAATTAATACGACTCACTATAGGGCGAATTGGGGCGCGCCATT
CTAGATTAACCCTAGAAAGATAGTCTGCGTAAAATTGACGCATGCATTCTTGAAATATTGCTCTCTCTTT
CTAAATAGCGCGAATCCGTCGCTGTGCATTTAGGACATCTCAGTCGCCGCTTGGAGCTCCCGTGAGGCGT
GCTTGTCAATGCGGTAAGTGTCACTGATTTTGAACTATAACGACCGCGTGAGTCAAAATGACGCATGATT
ATCTTTTACGTGACTTTTAAGATTTAACTCATACGATAATTATATTGTTATTTCATGTTCTACTTACGTG
ATAACTTATTATATATATATTTTCTTGTTATAGATATCAACTAGAATGCTAGCATGGGCCCAGATCTCCA
TGGGCCCTGAATTCGCATCTAGA
Features (pLannotate 1.2.2; 15 found; start..end, strand, type, name):
    885..903     +  LTR            5' LTR (truncated) (fragment): truncated long terminal repeat from Moloney murine sarcoma virus
    922..1225    +  enhancer       CMV enhancer: human cytomegalovirus immediate early enhancer
   1227..1348    +  promoter       chicken β-actin promoter (fragment): contains a 21-bp deletion relative to the standard chicken β-actin promoter
   1508..2524    +  intron         chimeric intron: chimera between introns from chicken β-actin and rabbit β-globin
   2642..6743    +  CDS            dCas9 (fragment): catalytically dead mutant of the Cas9 endonuclease from the Streptococcus pyogenes Type II CRISPR/Cas system RNA-guided DNA-binding protein that lacks endonuclease activity due to the D10A mutation in the RuvC catalytic domain and the N863A mutation in the HNH catalytic domain
   6845..8875    +  CDS            gag-pol (fragment): POL_MLVMS - Experimental evidence at protein level: Swiss-Prot protein existence level 1. [Integrase]: Catalyzes viral DNA integration into the host chromosome, by performing a series of DNA cutting and joining reactions. This enzyme activity takes place after virion entry into a cell and reverse transcription of the RNA genome in dsDNA. The first step in the integration process is 3' processing. This step requires a complex comprising the viral genome, matrix protein and integrase. This complex is called the pre-integration complex (PIC). The integrase protein removes 2 nucleotides from each
   9004..9228    +  polyA_signal   bGH poly(A) signal: bovine growth hormone polyadenylation signal
   9504..10715   +  promoter       UbC promoter: human ubiquitin C promoter
  10722..11317   +  CDS            PuroR (fragment): puromycin N-acetyltransferase; pac from Streptomyces alboniger; confers resistance to puromycin
  11317..11406   +  CDS            HBB (fragment): HBB_PONPY - Experimental evidence at transcript level: Swiss-Prot protein existence level 2. Involved in oxygen transport from the lung to the various peripheral tissues. From Pongo pygmaeus (Bornean orangutan).
  11477..11532   +  polyA_signal   β-globin poly(A) signal: rabbit β-globin polyadenylation signal (Gil and Proudfoot, 1987)
  12584..12602   -  promoter       T3 promoter: promoter for bacteriophage T3 RNA polymerase
  12642..13457   -  CDS            KanR: aminoglycoside phosphotransferase; aph(3')-Ia; confers resistance to kanamycin in bacteria or G418 (Geneticin®) in eukaryotes
  13682..14270   +  rep_origin     ori: high-copy-number ColE1/pMB1/pBR322/pUC origin of replication
  14382..14400   +  promoter       T7 promoter: promoter for bacteriophage T7 RNA polymerase
