[The description below was written by a language model from this plasmid's Addgene catalogue record and pLannotate feature annotations shown in this document.]
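Description:
pTBL3342 PB-PEmax-puro is a PiggyBac transposon cargo plasmid of about 14.8 kb for stable expression of the prime editor PEmax in mammalian cells. It was assembled by Golden Gate cloning into the MTK0 PiggyBac cargo backbone from the Mammalian Toolkit, after the backbone's original mammalian resistance marker had been removed. In bacteria it replicates from a high-copy ColE1/pUC-type origin and is selected with kanamycin through an aph(3')-Ia gene. T3 and T7 promoters flank this bacterial segment. The automated feature table does not annotate the PiggyBac inverted terminal repeats. Their presence is inferred from the catalogue description rather than from the listed features.

The main cassette uses the CAG promoter, seen in the annotation as the CMV enhancer, a chicken β-actin promoter fragment and the chimeric β-actin/β-globin intron. This drives a single long open reading frame terminated by the bGH polyadenylation signal. The annotation software labels this reading frame as a "dCas9" fragment followed by a Moloney murine leukemia virus gag-pol fragment. These hits correspond to the two halves of PEmax: a Streptococcus pyogenes Cas9 nickase fused to an engineered MMLV reverse transcriptase. The PEmax sequence was taken from an earlier deposited plasmid. A second, independent cassette places puromycin N-acetyltransferase under the human UbC promoter, followed by a β-globin-derived 3' region and the rabbit β-globin poly(A) signal.

When co-delivered with a PiggyBac transposase source, the cargo should integrate into the genome, and puromycin selection then enriches for cells that express the prime editor constitutively. The associated publication concerns recording sequential cellular events into DNA. The plasmid carries no pegRNA cassette in the annotated features, so guide RNAs would be supplied separately.
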