Addgene plasmid #226674: pTBL3342 PB-PEmax-puro
Purpose: PiggyBac cargo vector encoding PEmax and puromycin resistance.
Depositing lab: Chang Liu. Depositing organization: University of California, Irvine. Publication: Open-ended molecular recording of sequential cellular events into DNA. Loveless TB, Carlson CK, Dentzel Helmy CA, Hu VJ, Ross SK, Demelo MC, Murtaza A, Liang G, Ficht M, Singhai A, Pajoh-Casco MJ, Liu CC. Nat Chem Biol. 2025 Apr;21(4):512-521. doi: 10.1038/s41589-024-01764-5. Epub 2024 Nov 14. PubMed 39543397.
Backbone
  Vector backbone: MTK0 PiggyBac cargo backbone
  Backbone manufacturer: Hana El-Samad Lab
  Modifications to backbone: We removed the original mammalian antibiotic resistance marker in the backbone.
  Vector type: Mammalian Expression, CRISPR
  Selectable markers: Puromycin
Growth in bacteria
  Bacterial resistance: Kanamycin, 50 μg/mL
  Growth temperature: 37°C
  Growth strain: NEB Stable
  Copy number: High Copy
Gene/Insert
  Gene/Insert name: PEmax
  Species: Synthetic
  Promoter: CAG
  Cloning method: Golden Gate
  Sequencing primers: 5′ CAG
Resource information
  A portion of this plasmid was derived from a plasmid made by: David Liu (the PEmax sequence was obtained from Addgene plasmid #174820), and Hana El-Samad (Mammalian Toolkit, Kit #1000000180).
Terms and licenses: Academic/Nonprofit Terms; Industry Terms: Not Available to Industry
Depositor comments: Please visit https://doi.org/10.1101/2021.11.05.467507 for bioRxiv preprint.
How to cite: pTBL3342 PB-PEmax-puro was a gift from Chang Liu (Addgene plasmid # 226674 ; http://n2t.net/addgene:226674 ; RRID:Addgene_226674)
